Addgene plasmid #184001: eDrcKIT
Purpose: Optically controlled eDrcKIT expression in mammalian cells
Depositing lab: Dmitry Gerashchenko & Vladislav Verkhusha. Depositing organization: University of Helsinki, Institute of Biomedicine. Publication: A general approach for engineering RTKs optically controlled with far-red light. Leopold AV, Thankachan S, Yang C, Gerashchenko D, Verkhusha VV. Nat Methods. 2022 Jul;19(7):871-880. doi: 10.1038/s41592-022-01517-z. Epub 2022 Jun 9. PubMed 35681062.
Backbone
  Vector backbone: pEGFP-N1
  Vector type: Mammalian Expression
Growth in bacteria
  Bacterial resistance: Kanamycin, 50 μg/mL
  Growth temperature: 37°C
  Growth strain: DH5alpha
  Copy number: High Copy
Gene/Insert
  Gene/Insert name: eDrcKIT
  Species: H. sapiens (human)
  Entrez Gene: KIT (a.k.a. C-Kit, CD117, MASTC, PBT, SCFR)
  Tag / fusion protein: Ig kappa secretory signal, mCherry, Deinococcus radiodurans bacterial phytochrome (N terminal on insert)
  Cloning method: Restriction Enzyme; 5′ cloning site unknown (unknown if destroyed)
Terms and licenses: Academic/Nonprofit Terms; Industry Terms: Not Available to Industry
How to cite: eDrcKIT was a gift from Dmitry Gerashchenko & Vladislav Verkhusha (Addgene plasmid # 184001 ; http://n2t.net/addgene:184001 ; RRID:Addgene_184001)
