[The description below was written by a language model from this plasmid's Addgene catalogue record and pLannotate feature annotations shown in this document.]
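Description:
eDrcKIT is a mammalian expression plasmid built on the pEGFP-N1 backbone (about 7.8 kb) that encodes an optically controlled version of the human receptor tyrosine kinase KIT (c-Kit/CD117/SCFR). It is propagated in E. coli from a high-copy ColE1/pUC-type origin under kanamycin selection. The single NeoR/KanR gene (Tn5 aminoglycoside phosphotransferase) is driven by tandem bacterial (bla) and SV40 early promoters and ends in an HSV TK polyadenylation signal, so it can also support G418 selection in mammalian cells. An f1 origin is also present. Short annotated fragments of ble, SV40 large T antigen and the bGH poly(A) signal appear to be backbone remnants rather than functional elements.

The payload is a single fusion open reading frame transcribed from the CMV immediate-early enhancer/promoter and terminated by the SV40 poly(A) signal. It begins with the mouse Igκ light-chain leader, which directs the protein into the secretory pathway. Next come mCherry, as a red fluorescent marker of expression and localization, and then sequence from the Deinococcus radiodurans bacterial phytochrome. The annotation identifies this as the biliverdin-binding chromophore-binding domain, and an unannotated stretch follows it. A fragment of human KIT completes the fusion; the record does not state its exact boundaries. The light-sensing phytochrome module therefore sits N-terminal to the KIT portion, in the position normally occupied by ligand-binding sequence. This arrangement fits the stated purpose of controlling receptor activity with far-red light rather than with the natural ligand SCF. The construct is intended for transfection into mammalian cells to study or manipulate KIT signalling optogenetically.
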