Features (pLannotate 1.2.2; 16 found; start..end, strand, type, name):
     61..364     +  enhancer       CMV enhancer: human cytomegalovirus immediate early enhancer
    365..568     +  promoter       CMV promoter: human cytomegalovirus (CMV) immediate early promoter
    597..659     +  sig_peptide    Igκ leader: leader sequence from mouse immunoglobulin κ light chain
    660..1361    +  CDS            mCherry: mCherry is a basic (constitutively fluorescent) red fluorescent protein published in 2004, derived from Discosoma sp.. It is reported to be a very rapidly-maturing monomer with low acid sensitivity.
   1401..2363    +  CDS            DrCBD: DrCBD is a basic (constitutively fluorescent) long stokes shift fluorescent protein published in 2009, derived from Deinococcus radiodurans. It requires the cofactor biliverdin for fluorescence.
   2937..4286    +  CDS            KIT (fragment): KIT_HUMAN - Also known as SCFR. Experimental evidence at protein level: Swiss-Prot protein existence level 1. Tyrosine-protein kinase that acts as cell-surface receptor for the cytokine KITLG/SCF and plays an essential role in the regulation of cell survival and proliferation, hematopoiesis, stem cell maintenance, gametogenesis, mast cell development, migration and function, and in melanogenesis. In response to KITLG/SCF binding, KIT can activate several signaling pathways. Phosphorylates PIK3R1, PLCG1, SH2B2/APS and CBL. Activates the AKT1 signaling pathway by phosphorylation of PIK3R1, the r
   4506..4587    +  CDS            large T antigen (fragment): large T antigen from SV40 (simian virus 40)
   4610..4731    +  polyA_signal   SV40 poly(A) signal: SV40 polyadenylation signal
   4765..5193    -  rep_origin     f1 ori (sequence partly withheld): f1 bacteriophage origin of replication; arrow indicates direction of (+) strand synthesis
   5220..5324    +  promoter       AmpR promoter: bla
   5326..5683    +  promoter       SV40 promoter: SV40 enhancer and early promoter
   5718..6512    +  CDS            NeoR/KanR: aminoglycoside phosphotransferase from Tn5; aph(3')-II (or nptII); confers resistance to neomycin, kanamycin, and G418 (Geneticin®)
   6533..6685    +  CDS            ble (fragment): BLE_KLEPN - Experimental evidence at protein level: Swiss-Prot protein existence level 1. Binding protein with a strong affinity to the bleomycin family of antibiotics. Binds to CL990; an antimitotic-antibiotic compound. From Klebsiella pneumoniae.
   6744..6791    +  polyA_signal   HSV TK poly(A) signal: herpes simplex virus thymidine kinase polyadenylation signal (Cole and Stacy, 1985)
   6882..6898    -  polyA_signal   bGH poly(A) signal (fragment): bovine growth hormone polyadenylation signal
   7120..7708    +  rep_origin     ori: high-copy-number ColE1/pMB1/pBR322/pUC origin of replication
>Addgene plasmid #184001 | eDrcKIT | addgene full sequence | sequence record 367721 | Addgene NGS Result
TAGTTATTAATAGTAATCAATTACGGGGTCATTAGTTCATAGCCCATATATGGAGTTCCGCGTTACATAA
CTTACGGTAAATGGCCCGCCTGGCTGACCGCCCAACGACCCCCGCCCATTGACGTCAATAATGACGTATG
TTCCCATAGTAACGCCAATAGGGACTTTCCATTGACGTCAATGGGTGGAGTATTTACGGTAAACTGCCCA
CTTGGCAGTACATCAAGTGTATCATATGCCAAGTACGCCCCCTATTGACGTCAATGACGGTAAATGGCCC
GCCTGGCATTATGCCCAGTACATGACCTTATGGGACTTTCCTACTTGGCAGTACATCTACGTATTAGTCA
TCGCTATTACCATGGTGATGCGGTTTTGGCAGTACATCAATGGGCGTGGATAGCGGTTTGACTCACGGGG
ATTTCCAAGTCTCCACCCCATTGACGTCAATGGGAGTTTGTTTTGGCACCAAAATCAACGGGACTTTCCA
AAATGTCGTAACAACTCCGCCCCATTGACGCAAATGGGCGGTAGGCGTGTACGGTGGGAGGTCTATATAA
GCAGAGCTGGTTTAGTGAACCGTCAGATCCGCTAGCATGGAGACAGACACACTCCTGCTATGGGTACTGC
TGCTCTGGGTTCCAGGTTCCACTGGTGACAGCAAGGGCGAGGAGGATAACATGGCCATCATCAAGGAGTT
CATGCGCTTCAAGGTGCACATGGAGGGCTCCGTGAACGGCCACGAGTTCGAGATCGAGGGCGAGGGCGAG
GGCCGCCCCTACGAGGGCACCCAGACCGCCAAGCTGAAGGTGACCAAGGGTGGCCCCCTGCCCTTCGCCT
GGGACATCCTGTCCCCTCAGTTCATGTACGGCTCCAAGGCCTACGTGAAGCACCCCGCCGACATCCCCGA
CTACTTGAAGCTGTCCTTCCCCGAGGGCTTCAAGTGGGAGCGCGTGATGAACTTCGAGGACGGCGGCGTG
GTGACCGTGACCCAGGACTCCTCCCTGCAGGACGGCGAGTTCATCTACAAGGTGAAGCTGCGCGGCACCA
ACTTCCCCTCCGACGGCCCCGTAATGCAGAAGAAGACCATGGGCTGGGAGGCCTCCTCCGAGCGGATGTA
CCCCGAGGACGGCGCCCTGAAGGGCGAGATCAAGCAGAGGCTGAAGCTGAAGGACGGCGGCCACTACGAC
GCTGAGGTCAAGACCACCTACAAGGCCAAGAAGCCCGTGCAGCTGCCCGGCGCCTACAACGTCAACATCA
AGTTGGACATCACCTCCCACAACGAGGACTACACCATCGTGGAACAGTACGAACGCGCCGAGGGCCGCCA
CTCCACCGGCGGCATGGACGAGCTGTACAAGGAATTCAGTGCTGGTAGTGCTGGTAGTGCTGGCACCGGT
ATGAGCCGGGACCCGTTGCCCTTTTTTCCACCGCTTTACCTTGGTGGCCCGGAAATTACCACCGAGAACT
GCGAGCGCGAGCCGATTCATATTCCCGGCAGCATCCAGCCGCACGGCGCCCTGCTCACTGCCGACGGGCA
CAGCGGCGAGGTGCTCCAGATGAGCCTCAACGCGGCCACTTTTCTGGGACAGGAACCCACAGTGCTGCGC
GGACAGACCCTCGCCGCACTGCTGCCCGAGCAGTGGCCCGCGCTGCAAGCGGCCCTGCCCCCCGGCTGCC
CCGACGCCCTGCAATACCGCGCAACGCTGGACTGGCCTGCCGCCGGGCACCTTTCGCTGACGGTGCACCG
GGTCGGCGAGTTGCTGATTCTGGAGTTCGAGCCGACGGAGGCCTGGGACAGCACCGGGCCGCACGCGCTG
CGCAACGCGATGTTCGCGCTCGAAAGTGCCCCCAACCTGCGGGCGCTGGCCGAGGTGGCGACCCAGACGG
TCCGCGAGCTGACGGGCTTTGACCGGGTGATGCTCTACAAATTTGCCCCCGACGCCACCGGCGAAGTGAT
TGCCGAGGCCCGCCGTGAGGGGCTGCACGCCTTTCTGGGCCACCGTTTTCCCGCGTCGGACATTCCGGCG
CAGGCCCGCGCGCTCTACACCCGGCACCTGCTGCGCCTGACCGCCGACACCCGCGCCGCCGCCGTGCCGC
TCGATCCCGTCCTCAACCCGCAGACGAATGCGCCCACCCCGCTGGGCGGCGCCGTGCTGCGCGCCACCTC
GCCCATGCACATGCAGTACCTGCGGAACATGGGCGTCGGGTCGAGCCTGTCGGTGTCGGTGGTGGTCGGC
GGCCAGCTCTGGGGCCTGATCGCCTGCCACCACCAGACGCCCTACGTGTTGCCGCCCGACCTGCGAACCA
CGCTCGAATACCTGGGCCGCTTGCTGAGCCTGCAAGTTCAGGTCAAGGAAGCGGCGGACGTGGCGGCCTT
TCGCCAGAGCCTGCGGGAGCACCACGCGCGGGTGGCCCTCGCGGCGGCGCACTCGCTCTCGCCGCACGAC
ACCCTCAGTGACCCGGCGCTTGACCTGCTGGGCCTGATGCGGGCCGGGGGCCTGATTCTGCGTTTCGAGG
GCCGCTGGCAGACGTTGGGTGAAGTGCCGCCTGCCCCGGCGGTGGACGCGCTGCTGGCGTGGCTCGAAAC
CCAGCCGGGCGCCCTGGTCCAGACCGACGCGCTAGGCCAACTGTGGCCCGCCGGCGCCGATCTCGCCCCC
AGCGCAGCGGGCCTGCTCGCCATCAGCGTGGGCGAGGGCTGGTCGGAGTGCCTCGTCTGGCTGCGGCCCG
AACTGCGGCTGGAGGTCGCCTGGGGCGGGGCCACTCCTGACCAGGCGAAAGACGACCTCGGGCCGCGCCA
CTCATTCGACACCTACCTCGAAGAAAAACGCGGCTACGCCGAGCCCTGGCATCCCGGCGAAATCGAGGAG
GCGCAGGATCTACGTGACACATTGACCGGGGCGCTGGGCGAGCAGCTCGAGTCCATCGTCTCTGCGGTGG
TTGGCATTCTGCTGGTCGTGGTCTTGGGGGTGGTCTTTGGGATCCTCTCTAGAAAATATTTACAGAAACC
CATGTATGAAGTACAGTGGAAGGTTGTTGAGGAGATAAATGGAAACAATTATGTTTACATAGACCCAACA
CAACTTCCTTATGATCACAAATGGGAGTTTCCCAGAAACAGGCTGAGTTTTGGGAAAACCCTGGGTGCTG
GAGCTTTCGGGAAGGTTGTTGAGGCAACTGCTTATGGCTTAATTAAGTCAGATGCGGCCATGACTGTCGC
TGTAAAGATGCTCAAGCCGAGTGCCCATTTGACAGAACGGGAAGCCCTCATGTCTGAACTCAAAGTCCTG
AGTTACCTTGGTAATCACATGAATATTGTGAATCTACTTGGAGCCTGCACCATTGGAGGGCCCACCCTGG
TCATTACAGAATATTGTTGCTATGGTGATCTTTTGAATTTTTTGAGAAGAAAACGTGATTCATTTATTTG
TTCAAAGCAGGAAGATCATGCAGAAGCTGCACTTTATAAGAATCTTCTGCATTCAAAGGAGTCTTCCTGC
AGCGATAGTACTAATGAGTACATGGACATGAAACCTGGAGTTTCTTATGTTGTCCCAACCAAGGCCGACA
AAAGGAGATCTGTGAGAATAGGCTCATACATAGAAAGAGATGTGACTCCCGCCATCATGGAGGATGACGA
GTTGGCCCTAGACTTAGAAGACTTGCTGAGCTTTTCTTACCAGGTGGCAAAGGGCATGGCTTTCCTCGCC
TCCAAGAATTGTATTCACAGAGACTTGGCAGCCAGAAATATCCTCCTTACTCATGGTCGGATCACAAAGA
TTTGTGATTTTGGTCTAGCCAGAGACATCAAGAATGATTCTAATTATGTGGTTAAAGGAAACGCTCGACT
ACCTGTGAAGTGGATGGCACCTGAAAGCATTTTCAACTGTGTATACACGTTTGAAAGTGACGTCTGGTCC
TATGGGATTTTTCTTTGGGAGCTGTTCTCTTTAGGAAGCAGCCCCTATCCTGGAATGCCGGTCGATTCTA
AGTTCTACAAGATGATCAAGGAAGGCTTCCGGATGCTCAGCCCTGAACACGCACCTGCTGAAATGTATGA
CATAATGAAGACTTGCTGGGATGCAGATCCCCTAAAAAGACCAACATTCAAGCAAATTGTTCAGCTAATT
GAGAAGCAGATTTCAGAGAGCACCAATCATATTTACTCCAACTTAGCAAACTGCAGCCCCAACCGACAGA
AGCCCGTGGTAGACCATTCTGTGCGGATCAATTCTGTCGGCAGCACCGCTTCCTCCTCCCAGCCTCTGCT
TGTGCACGACGATGTCTCTAGAGGCGGTGGTGGCAGCGGAGGAGGGGGGAGCGGCGGCGGTGGCAGTGGC
GGCGGCGGTAGTCGCAGCCGCTTTGTGAAAAAAGATAGCGCCGGCAGTGCGGGTAGTGCGGGGAGCGCCG
GTAGCTATCTGGCGAACGAAATTCTGTGGGGCAGCGCTGGTAGCGCAGGAAGCGCCGGCAGTGCAGGGTT
TTGCTATGAAAACGAAGTGGCGCTGTCATAATCAGCCATACCACATTTGTAGAGGTTTTACTTGCTTTAA
AAAACCTCCCACACCTCCCCCTGAACCTGAAACATAAAATGAATGCAATTGTTGTTGTTAACTTGTTTAT
TGCAGCTTATAATGGTTACAAATAAAGCAATAGCATCACAAATTTCACAAATAAAGCATTTTTTTCACTG
CATTCTAGTTGTGGTTTGTCCAAACTCATCAATGTATCTTAAGGCGTAAATTGTAAGCGTTAATATTTTG
TTAAAATTCGCGTTAAATTTTTGTTAAATCAGCTCATTTTTTAACCAATAGGCCGAAATCGGCAAAATCC
CTTATAAATCAAAAGAATAGACCGAGATAGGGT
[37 nt withheld, positions 4864-4900]
AAAGAACGTGGACTCCAACGTCAAAGG
[49 nt withheld, positions 4928-4976]
T
[91 nt withheld, positions 4978-5068]
G
[124 nt withheld, positions 5070-5193]
CAGGTGGCACTTTTCGGGGAAATGTGCGCGGAACCCCTATTTGTTTATTTTTCTAAATACATTCAAATAT
GTATCCGCTCATGAGACAATAACCCTGATAAATGCTTCAATAATATTGAAAAAGGAAGAGTCCTGAGGCG
GAAAGAACCAGCTGTGGAATGTGTGTCAGTTAGGGTGTGGAAAGTCCCCAGGCTCCCCAGCAGGCAGAAG
TATGCAAAGCATGCATCTCAATTAGTCAGCAACCAGGTGTGGAAAGTCCCCAGGCTCCCCAGCAGGCAGA
AGTATGCAAAGCATGCATCTCAATTAGTCAGCAACCATAGTCCCGCCCCTAACTCCGCCCATCCCGCCCC
TAACTCCGCCCAGTTCCGCCCATTCTCCGCCCCATGGCTGACTAATTTTTTTTATTTATGCAGAGGCCGA
GGCCGCCTCGGCCTCTGAGCTATTCCAGAAGTAGTGAGGAGGCTTTTTTGGAGGCCTAGGCTTTTGCAAA
GATCGATCAAGAGACAGGATGAGGATCGTTTCGCATGATTGAACAAGATGGATTGCACGCAGGTTCTCCG
GCCGCTTGGGTGGAGAGGCTATTCGGCTATGACTGGGCACAACAGACAATCGGCTGCTCTGATGCCGCCG
TGTTCCGGCTGTCAGCGCAGGGGCGCCCGGTTCTTTTTGTCAAGACCGACCTGTCCGGTGCCCTGAATGA
ACTGCAAGACGAGGCAGCGCGGCTATCGTGGCTGGCCACGACGGGCGTTCCTTGCGCAGCTGTGCTCGAC
GTTGTCACTGAAGCGGGAAGGGACTGGCTGCTATTGGGCGAAGTGCCGGGGCAGGATCTCCTGTCATCTC
ACCTTGCTCCTGCCGAGAAAGTATCCATCATGGCTGATGCAATGCGGCGGCTGCATACGCTTGATCCGGC
TACCTGCCCATTCGACCACCAAGCGAAACATCGCATCGAGCGAGCACGTACTCGGATGGAAGCCGGTCTT
GTCGATCAGGATGATCTGGACGAAGAGCATCAGGGGCTCGCGCCAGCCGAACTGTTCGCCAGGCTCAAGG
CGAGCATGCCCGACGGCGAGGATCTCGTCGTGACCCATGGCGATGCCTGCTTGCCGAATATCATGGTGGA
AAATGGCCGCTTTTCTGGATTCATCGACTGTGGCCGGCTGGGTGTGGCGGACCGCTATCAGGACATAGCG
TTGGCTACCCGTGATATTGCTGAAGAGCTTGGCGGCGAATGGGCTGACCGCTTCCTCGTGCTTTACGGTA
TCGCCGCTCCCGATTCGCAGCGCATCGCCTTCTATCGCCTTCTTGACGAGTTCTTCTGAGCGGGACTCTG
GGGTTCGAAATGACCGACCAAGCGACGCCCAACCTGCCATCACGAGATTTCGATTCCACCGCCGCCTTCT
ATGAAAGGTTGGGCTTCGGAATCGTTTTCCGGGACGCCGGCTGGATGATCCTCCAGCGCGGGGATCTCAT
GCTGGAGTTCTTCGCCCACCCTAGGGGGAGGCTAACTGAAACACGGAAGGAGACAATACCGGAAGGAACC
CGCGCTATGACGGCAATAAAAAGACAGAATAAAACGCACGGTGTTGGGTCGTTTGTTCATAAACGCGGGG
TTCGGTCCCAGGGCTGGCACTCTGTCGATACCCCACCGAGACCCCATTGGGGCCAATACGCCCGCGTTTC
TTCCTTTTCCCCACCCCACCCCCCAAGTTCGGGTGAAGGCCCAGGGCTCGCAGCCAACGTCGGGGCGGCA
GGCCCTGCCATAGCCTCAGGTTACTCATATATACTTTAGATTGATTTAAAACTTCATTTTTAATTTAAAA
GGATCTAGGTGAAGATCCTTTTTGATAATCTCATGACCAAAATCCCTTAACGTGAGTTTTCGTTCCACTG
AGCGTCAGACCCCGTAGAAAAGATCAAAGGATCTTCTTGAGATCCTTTTTTTCTGCGCGTAATCTGCTGC
TTGCAAACAAAAAAACCACCGCTACCAGCGGTGGTTTGTTTGCCGGATCAAGAGCTACCAACTCTTTTTC
CGAAGGTAACTGGCTTCAGCAGAGCGCAGATACCAAATACTGTTCTTCTAGTGTAGCCGTAGTTAGGCCA
CCACTTCAAGAACTCTGTAGCACCGCCTACATACCTCGCTCTGCTAATCCTGTTACCAGTGGCTGCTGCC
AGTGGCGATAAGTCGTGTCTTACCGGGTTGGACTCAAGACGATAGTTACCGGATAAGGCGCAGCGGTCGG
GCTGAACGGGGGGTTCGTGCACACAGCCCAGCTTGGAGCGAACGACCTACACCGAACTGAGATACCTACA
GCGTGAGCTATGAGAAAGCGCCACGCTTCCCGAAGGGAGAAAGGCGGACAGGTATCCGGTAAGCGGCAGG
GTCGGAACAGGAGAGCGCACGAGGGAGCTTCCAGGGGGAAACGCCTGGTATCTTTATAGTCCTGTCGGGT
TTCGCCACCTCTGACTTGAGCGTCGATTTTTGTGATGCTCGTCAGGGGGGCGGAGCCTATGGAAAAACGC
CAGCAACGCGGCCTTTTTACGGTTCCTGGCCTTTTGCTGGCCTTTTGCTCACATGTTCTTTCCTGCGTTA
TCCCCTGATTCTGTGGATAACCGTATTACCGCCATGCAT
